Addgene plasmid #215692: pcDNAintron-EBOV-GP
Purpose: Produces the Ebola virus glycoprotein
Depositing lab: Melinda Brindley. Depositing organization: University of Georgia. Publication: Ebola Virus Requires Phosphatidylserine Scrambling Activity for Efficient Budding and Optimal Infectivity. Acciani MD, Lay Mendoza MF, Havranek KE, Duncan AM, Iyer H, Linn OL, Brindley MA. J Virol. 2021 Sep 27;95(20):e0116521. doi: 10.1128/JVI.01165-21. Epub 2021 Jul 28. PubMed 34319156.
Backbone
  Vector backbone: pcDNAintron
  Backbone size w/o insert (bp): 6205
  Vector type: Mammalian Expression
  Selectable markers: Neomycin (select with G418)
Growth in bacteria
  Bacterial resistance: Ampicillin, 100 μg/mL
  Growth temperature: 37°C
  Growth strain: DH5alpha
  Copy number: High Copy
Gene/Insert
  Gene/Insert name: EBOV-GP
  Species: Ebola virus - Zaire strain
  Insert size (bp): 2030
  Promoter: CMV
  Cloning method: Ligation Independent Cloning
  Sequencing primers: 5′ TAATACGACTCACTATAGGG; 3′ TAGAAGGCACAGTCGAGG
Terms and licenses: Academic/Nonprofit Terms; Industry Terms: Not Available to Industry
How to cite: pcDNAintron-EBOV-GP was a gift from Melinda Brindley (Addgene plasmid # 215692 ; http://n2t.net/addgene:215692 ; RRID:Addgene_215692)
