[The description below was written by a language model from this plasmid's Addgene catalogue record and pLannotate feature annotations shown in this document.]
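Description:
pcDNAintron-EBOV-GP is a mammalian expression plasmid of about 8.2 kb that produces the glycoprotein (GP) of Zaire ebolavirus. It is built on the pcDNAintron backbone, a pcDNA-style vector propagated in E. coli through a high-copy ColE1/pUC-type origin with ampicillin selection from the β-lactamase gene. An f1 phage origin is also present, along with small remnants of lac regulatory sequences and a pBR322 bom fragment that have no evident role in the construct's function. For selection in mammalian cells, an SV40 early promoter drives the neomycin phosphotransferase gene, terminated by an SV40 polyadenylation signal, allowing G418 selection of stable transfectants.

The expression cassette begins with the human cytomegalovirus immediate early enhancer and promoter, followed by a rabbit β-globin intron placed in the 5′ untranslated region. Inclusion of a spliceable intron upstream of a cDNA generally improves mRNA processing, nuclear export and expression, which can help with viral genes that are not normally spliced. A T7 promoter and short additional β-globin intron and exon fragments lie between the main intron and the insert. The roughly 2 kb GP open reading frame follows, matching the Zaire strain envelope glycoprotein, a class I fusion protein that mediates attachment and membrane fusion. Transcripts end at the bovine growth hormone polyadenylation signal. No epitope tag or reporter is annotated.

The stated purpose is simply production of Ebola virus GP. The associated publication concerns Ebola virus budding and infectivity, consistent with transfecting the plasmid to supply GP in cultured cells, although the record does not describe specific assays.
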