Features (pLannotate 1.2.2; 22 found; start..end, strand, type, name):
      5..384     +  enhancer       CMV enhancer: human cytomegalovirus immediate early enhancer
    385..588     +  promoter       CMV promoter: human cytomegalovirus (CMV) immediate early promoter
    709..1281    +  intron         β-globin intron: intron from rabbit β-globin gene
   1336..1354    +  promoter       T7 promoter: promoter for bacteriophage T7 RNA polymerase
   1405..1445    +  intron         β-globin intron (fragment): intron from rabbit β-globin gene
   1443..1499    +  CDS            HBB (fragment): HBB_LEPEU - Experimental evidence at protein level: Swiss-Prot protein existence level 1. Involved in oxygen transport from the lung to the various peripheral tissues. From Lepus europaeus (European hare).
   1528..3555    +  CDS            GP: VGP_EBOZM - Experimental evidence at protein level: Swiss-Prot protein existence level 1. [GP2]: Acts as a class I viral fusion protein. Under the current model, the protein has at least 3 conformational states: pre- fusion native state, pre-hairpin intermediate state, and post-fusion hairpin state. During viral and target cell membrane fusion, the coiled coil regions (heptad repeats) assume a trimer-of-hairpins structure, positioning the fusion peptide in close proximity to the C-terminal region of the ectodomain. The formation of this structure appears to drive apposition and subsequent fusi
   3597..3821    +  polyA_signal   bGH poly(A) signal: bovine growth hormone polyadenylation signal
   3825..3846    +  promoter       SV40 promoter (fragment): SV40 enhancer and early promoter
   3867..4295    +  rep_origin     f1 ori (sequence partly withheld): f1 bacteriophage origin of replication; arrow indicates direction of (+) strand synthesis
   4309..4638    +  promoter       SV40 promoter: SV40 enhancer and early promoter
   4705..5496    +  CDS            neo: KKA2_KLEPN - Also known as kan, nptII. Experimental evidence at protein level: Swiss-Prot protein existence level 1. Resistance to kanamycin, neomycin, paromomycin, ribostamycin, butirosin and gentamicin B. From Klebsiella pneumoniae.
   5520..5678    +  CDS            ble (fragment): BLE_KLEPN - Experimental evidence at protein level: Swiss-Prot protein existence level 1. Binding protein with a strong affinity to the bleomycin family of antibiotics. Binds to CL990; an antimitotic-antibiotic compound. From Klebsiella pneumoniae.
   5673..5794    +  polyA_signal   SV40 poly(A) signal: SV40 polyadenylation signal
   5867..5883    -  protein_bind   lac operator: The lac repressor binds to the lac operator to inhibit transcription in E. coli. This inhibition can be relieved by adding lactose or isopropyl-β-D-thiogalactopyranoside (IPTG). lac repressor encoded by lacI
   5891..5921    -  promoter       lac promoter: promoter for the E. coli lac operon
   5936..5957    -  protein_bind   CAP binding site: CAP binding activates transcription in the presence of cAMP. E. coli catabolite activator protein
   5970..6062    -  CDS            lacI (fragment): lac repressor; lacI; The lac repressor binds to the lac operator to inhibit transcription in E. coli. This inhibition can be relieved by adding lactose or isopropyl-β-D-thiogalactopyranoside (IPTG).
   6245..6833    -  rep_origin     ori: high-copy-number ColE1/pMB1/pBR322/pUC origin of replication
   7004..7864    -  CDS            AmpR: β-lactamase; bla; confers resistance to ampicillin, carbenicillin, and related antibiotics
   7865..7969    -  promoter       AmpR promoter: bla
   8028..8080    -  misc_feature   bom (fragment): basis of mobility region from pBR322
>Addgene plasmid #215692 | pcDNAintron-EBOV-GP | addgene full sequence | sequence record 426581 | Addgene NGS Result
CGTTGACATTGATTATTGACTAGTTATTAATAGTAATCAATTACGGGGTCATTAGTTCATAGCCCATATA
TGGAGTTCCGCGTTACATAACTTACGGTAAATGGCCCGCCTGGCTGACCGCCCAACGACCCCCGCCCATT
GACGTCAATAATGACGTATGTTCCCATAGTAACGCCAATAGGGACTTTCCATTGACGTCAATGGGTGGAG
TATTTACGGTAAACTGCCCACTTGGCAGTACATCAAGTGTATCATATGCCAAGTACGCCCCCTATTGACG
TCAATGACGGTAAATGGCCCGCCTGGCATTATGCCCAGTACATGACCTTATGGGACTTTCCTACTTGGCA
GTACATCTACGTATTAGTCATCGCTATTACCATGGTGATGCGGTTTTGGCAGTACATCAATGGGCGTGGA
TAGCGGTTTGACTCACGGGGATTTCCAAGTCTCCACCCCATTGACGTCAATGGGAGTTTGTTTTGGCACC
AAAATCAACGGGACTTTCCAAAATGTCGTAACAACTCCGCCCCATTGACGCAAATGGGCGGTAGGCGTGT
ACGGTGGGAGGTCTATATAAGCAGAGCTCGTTTAGTGAACCGTCAGATCGCCTGGAGACGCCATCCACGC
TGTTTTGACCTCCATAGAAGACACCGGGACCGATCCAGCCTCCGGGGGATCGATCCCCCCGATCCTGAGA
ACTTCAGGGTGAGTTTGGGGACCCTTGATTGTTCTTTCTTTTTCGCTATTGTAAAATTCATGTTATATGG
AGGGGGCAAAGTTTTCAGGGTGTTGTTTAGAATGGGAAGATGTCCCTTGTATCACCATGGACCCTCATGA
TAATTTTGTTTCTTTCACTTTCTACTCTGTTGACAACCATTGTCTCCTCTTATTTTCTTTTCATTTTCTG
TAACTTTTTCGTTAAACTTTAGCTTGCATTTGTAACGAATTTTTAAATTCACTTTTGTTTATTTGTCAGA
TTGTAAGTACTTTCTCTAATCACTTTTTTTTCAAGGCAATCAGGGTATATTATATTGTACTTCAGCACAG
TTTTAGAGAACAATTGTTATAATTAAATGATAAGGTAGAATATTTCTGCATATAAATTCTGGCTGGCGTG
GAAATATTCTTATTGGTAGAAACAACTACATCCTGGTCATCATCCTGCCTTTCTCTTTATGGTTACAATG
ATATACACTGTTTGAGATGAGGATAAAATACTCTGAGTCCAAACCGGGCCCCTCTGCTAACCATGTTCAT
GCCTTCTTCTTTTTCCTACAGCTCCTGGGCAACGTGCTGGTTATTGTGCTGTCTCATCATTTTGGCAAAG
AATTGTAATACGACTCACTATAGGGCGAATTCGGATCCACTAGTCCAGTGTGGTGGAATTCTGCAGATCT
AGAGCCTCTGCTAACCATGTTCATGCCTTCTTCTTTTTCCTACAGCTCCTGGGCAACGTGCTGGTTATTG
TGCTGTCTCATCATTTTGGCAAAGAATTCGAGCTCATCGATGCATGGTACCGCCACCATGGGCGTTACAG
GAATATTGCAGTTACCTCGTGATCGATTCAAGAGGACATCATTCTTTCTTTGGGTAATTATCCTTTTCCA
AAGAACATTTTCCATCCCACTTGGAGTCATCCACAATAGCACATTACAGGTTAGTGATGTCGACAAACTA
GTTTGTCGTGACAAACTGTCATCCACAAATCAATTGAGATCAGTTGGACTGAATCTCGAAGGGAATGGAG
TGGCAACTGACGTGCCATCTGCAACTAAAAGATGGGGCTTCAGGTCCGGTGTCCCACCAAAGGTGGTCAA
TTATGAAGCTGGTGAATGGGCTGAAAACTGCTACAATCTTGAAATCAAAAAACCTGACGGGAGTGAGTGT
CTACCAGCAGCGCCAGACGGGATTCGGGGCTTCCCCCGGTGCCGGTATGTGCACAAAGTATCAGGAACGG
GACCGTGTGCCGGAGACTTTGCCTTCCATAAAGAGGGTGCTTTCTTCCTGTATGATCGACTTGCTTCCAC
AGTTATCTACCGAGGAACGACTTTCGCTGAAGGTGTCGTTGCATTTCTGATACTGCCCCAAGCTAAGAAG
GACTTCTTCAGCTCACACCCCTTGAGAGAGCCGGTCAATGCAACGGAGGACCCGTCTAGTGGCTACTATT
CTACCACAATTAGATATCAGGCTACCGGTTTTGGAACCAATGAGACAGAGTACTTGTTCGAGGTTGACAA
TTTGACCTACGTCCAACTTGAATCAAGATTCACACCACAGTTTCTGCTCCAGCTGAATGAGACAATATAT
ACAAGTGGGAAAAGGAGCAATACCACGGGAAAACTAATTTGGAAGGTCAACCCCGAAATTGATACAACAA
TCGGGGAGTGGGCCTTCTGGGAAACTAAAAAAAACCTCACTAGAAAAATTCGCAGTGAAGAGTTGTCTTT
CACAGTTGTATCAAACGGAGCCAAAAACATCAGTGGTCAGAGTCCGGCGCGAACTTCTTCCGACCCAGGG
ACCAACACAACAACTGAAGACCACAAAATCATGGCTTCAGAAAATTCCTCTGCAATGGTTCAAGTGCACA
GTCAAGGAAGGGAAGCTGCAGTGTCGCATCTAACAACCCTTGCCACAATCTCCACGAGTCCCCAATCCCT
CACAACCAAACCAGGTCCGGACAACAGCACCCATAATACACCCGTGTATAAACTTGACATCTCTGAGGCA
ACTCAAGTTGAACAACATCACCGCAGAACAGACAACGACAGCACAGCCTCCGACACTCCCTCTGCCACGA
CCGCAGCCGGACCCCCAAAAGCAGAGAACACCAACACGAGCAAGAGCACTGACTTCCTGGACCCCGCCAC
CACAACAAGTCCCCAAAACCACAGCGAGACCGCTGGCAACAACAACACTCATCACCAAGATACCGGAGAA
GAGAGTGCCAGCAGCGGGAAGCTAGGCTTAATTACCAATACTATTGCTGGAGTCGCAGGACTGATCACAG
GCGGGAGAAGAACTCGAAGAGAAGCAATTGTCAATGCTCAACCCAAATGCAACCCTAATTTACATTACTG
GACTACTCAGGATGAAGGTGCTGCAATCGGACTGGCCTGGATACCATATTTCGGGCCAGCAGCCGAGGGA
ATTTACATAGAGGGGCTAATGCACAATCAAGATGGTTTAATCTGTGGGTTGAGACAGCTGGCCAACGAGA
CGACTCAAGCTCTTCAACTGTTCCTGAGAGCCACAACTGAGCTACGCACCTTTTCAATCCTCAACCGTAA
GGCAATTGATTTCTTGCTGCAGCGATGGGGCGGCACATGCCACATTCTGGGACCGGACTGCTGTATCGAA
CCACATGATTGGACCAAGAACATAACAGACAAAATTGATCAGATTATTCATGATTTTGTTGATAAAACCC
TTCCGGACCAGGGGGACAATGACAATTGGTGGACAGGATGGAGACAATGGATACCGGCAGGTATTGGAGT
TACAGGCGTTGTAATTGCAGTTATCGCTTTATTCTGTATATGCAAATTTGTCTTTTAGCTCGAGAGGGCC
CGTTTAAACCCGCTGATCAGCCTCGACTGTGCCTTCTAGTTGCCAGCCATCTGTTGTTTGCCCCTCCCCC
GTGCCTTCCTTGACCCTGGAAGGTGCCACTCCCACTGTCCTTTCCTAATAAAATGAGGAAATTGCATCGC
ATTGTCTGAGTAGGTGTCATTCTATTCTGGGGGGTGGGGTGGGGCAGGACAGCAAGGGGGAGGATTGGGA
AGACAATAGCAGGCATGCTGGGGATGCGGTGGGCTCTATGGCTTCTGAGGCGGAAAGAACCAGCTGGGGC
TCTAGGGGGTATCCCC
[124 nt withheld, positions 3867-3990]
C
[91 nt withheld, positions 3992-4082]
A
[49 nt withheld, positions 4084-4132]
CCTTTGACGTTGGAGTCCACGTTCTTT
[37 nt withheld, positions 4160-4196]
ACCCTATCTCGGTCTATTCTTTTGATTTATAAGGGATTTTGCCGATTTCGGCCTATTGGTTAAAAAATGA
GCTGATTTAACAAAAATTTAACGCGAATTAATTCTGTGGAATGTGTGTCAGTTAGGGTGTGGAAAGTCCC
CAGGCTCCCCAGCAGGCAGAAGTATGCAAAGCATGCATCTCAATTAGTCAGCAACCAGGTGTGGAAAGTC
CCCAGGCTCCCCAGCAGGCAGAAGTATGCAAAGCATGCATCTCAATTAGTCAGCAACCATAGTCCCGCCC
CTAACTCCGCCCATCCCGCCCCTAACTCCGCCCAGTTCCGCCCATTCTCCGCCCCATGGCTGACTAATTT
TTTTTATTTATGCAGAGGCCGAGGCCGCCTCTGCCTCTGAGCTATTCCAGAAGTAGTGAGGAGGCTTTTT
TGGAGGCCTAGGCTTTTGCAAAAAGCTCCCGGGAGCTTGTATATCCATTTTCGGATCTGATCAAGAGACA
GGATGAGGATCGTTTCGCATGATTGAACAAGATGGATTGCACGCAGGTTCTCCGGCCGCTTGGGTGGAGA
GGCTATTCGGCTATGACTGGGCACAACAGACAATCGGCTGCTCTGATGCCGCCGTGTTCCGGCTGTCAGC
GCAGGGGCGCCCGGTTCTTTTTGTCAAGACCGACCTGTCCGGTGCCCTGAATGAACTGCAGGACGAGGCA
GCGCGGCTATCGTGGCTGGCCACGACGGGCGTTCCTTGCGCAGCTGTGCTCGACGTTGTCACTGAAGCGG
GAAGGGACTGGCTGCTATTGGGCGAAGTGCCGGGGCAGGATCTCCTGTCATCTCACCTTGCTCCTGCCGA
GAAAGTATCCATCATGGCTGATGCAATGCGGCGGCTGCATACGCTTGATCCGGCTACCTGCCCATTCGAC
CACCAAGCGAAACATCGCATCGAGCGAGCACGTACTCGGATGGAAGCCGGTCTTGTCGATCAGGATGATC
TGGACGAAGAGCATCAGGGGCTCGCGCCAGCCGAACTGTTCGCCAGGCTCAAGGCGCGCATGCCCGACGG
CGAGGATCTCGTCGTGACCCATGGCGATGCCTGCTTGCCGAATATCATGGTGGAAAATGGCCGCTTTTCT
GGATTCATCGACTGTGGCCGGCTGGGTGTGGCGGACCGCTATCAGGACATAGCGTTGGCTACCCGTGATA
TTGCTGAAGAGCTTGGCGGCGAATGGGCTGACCGCTTCCTCGTGCTTTACGGTATCGCCGCTCCCGATTC
GCAGCGCATCGCCTTCTATCGCCTTCTTGACGAGTTCTTCTGAGCGGGACTCTGGGGTTCGAAATGACCG
ACCAAGCGACGCCCAACCTGCCATCACGAGATTTCGATTCCACCGCCGCCTTCTATGAAAGGTTGGGCTT
CGGAATCGTTTTCCGGGACGCCGGCTGGATGATCCTCCAGCGCGGGGATCTCATGCTGGAGTTCTTCGCC
CACCCCAACTTGTTTATTGCAGCTTATAATGGTTACAAATAAAGCAATAGCATCACAAATTTCACAAATA
AAGCATTTTTTTCACTGCATTCTAGTTGTGGTTTGTCCAAACTCATCAATGTATCTTATCATGTCTGTAT
ACCGTCGACCTCTAGCTAGAGCTTGGCGTAATCATGGTCATAGCTGTTTCCTGTGTGAAATTGTTATCCG
CTCACAATTCCACACAACATACGAGCCGGAAGCATAAAGTGTAAAGCCTGGGGTGCCTAATGAGTGAGCT
AACTCACATTAATTGCGTTGCGCTCACTGCCCGCTTTCCAGTCGGGAAACCTGTCGTGCCAGCTGCATTA
ATGAATCGGCCAACGCGCGGGGAGAGGCGGTTTGCGTATTGGGCGCTCTTCCGCTTCCTCGCTCACTGAC
TCGCTGCGCTCGGTCGTTCGGCTGCGGCGAGCGGTATCAGCTCACTCAAAGGCGGTAATACGGTTATCCA
CAGAATCAGGGGATAACGCAGGAAAGAACATGTGAGCAAAAGGCCAGCAAAAGGCCAGGAACCGTAAAAA
GGCCGCGTTGCTGGCGTTTTTCCATAGGCTCCGCCCCCCTGACGAGCATCACAAAAATCGACGCTCAAGT
CAGAGGTGGCGAAACCCGACAGGACTATAAAGATACCAGGCGTTTCCCCCTGGAAGCTCCCTCGTGCGCT
CTCCTGTTCCGACCCTGCCGCTTACCGGATACCTGTCCGCCTTTCTCCCTTCGGGAAGCGTGGCGCTTTC
TCATAGCTCACGCTGTAGGTATCTCAGTTCGGTGTAGGTCGTTCGCTCCAAGCTGGGCTGTGTGCACGAA
CCCCCCGTTCAGCCCGACCGCTGCGCCTTATCCGGTAACTATCGTCTTGAGTCCAACCCGGTAAGACACG
ACTTATCGCCACTGGCAGCAGCCACTGGTAACAGGATTAGCAGAGCGAGGTATGTAGGCGGTGCTACAGA
GTTCTTGAAGTGGTGGCCTAACTACGGCTACACTAGAAGAACAGTATTTGGTATCTGCGCTCTGCTGAAG
CCAGTTACCTTCGGAAAAAGAGTTGGTAGCTCTTGATCCGGCAAACAAACCACCGCTGGTAGCGGTGGTT
TTTTTGTTTGCAAGCAGCAGATTACGCGCAGAAAAAAAGGATCTCAAGAAGATCCTTTGATCTTTTCTAC
GGGGTCTGACGCTCAGTGGAACGAAAACTCACGTTAAGGGATTTTGGTCATGAGATTATCAAAAAGGATC
TTCACCTAGATCCTTTTAAATTAAAAATGAAGTTTTAAATCAATCTAAAGTATATATGAGTAAACTTGGT
CTGACAGTTACCAATGCTTAATCAGTGAGGCACCTATCTCAGCGATCTGTCTATTTCGTTCATCCATAGT
TGCCTGACTCCCCGTCGTGTAGATAACTACGATACGGGAGGGCTTACCATCTGGCCCCAGTGCTGCAATG
ATACCGCGAGACCCACGCTCACCGGCTCCAGATTTATCAGCAATAAACCAGCCAGCCGGAAGGGCCGAGC
GCAGAAGTGGTCCTGCAACTTTATCCGCCTCCATCCAGTCTATTAATTGTTGCCGGGAAGCTAGAGTAAG
TAGTTCGCCAGTTAATAGTTTGCGCAACGTTGTTGCCATTGCTACAGGCATCGTGGTGTCACGCTCGTCG
TTTGGTATGGCTTCATTCAGCTCCGGTTCCCAACGATCAAGGCGAGTTACATGATCCCCCATGTTGTGCA
AAAAAGCGGTTAGCTCCTTCGGTCCTCCGATCGTTGTCAGAAGTAAGTTGGCCGCAGTGTTATCACTCAT
GGTTATGGCAGCACTGCATAATTCTCTTACTGTCATGCCATCCGTAAGATGCTTTTCTGTGACTGGTGAG
TACTCAACCAAGTCATTCTGAGAATAGTGTATGCGGCGACCGAGTTGCTCTTGCCCGGCGTCAATACGGG
ATAATACCGCGCCACATAGCAGAACTTTAAAAGTGCTCATCATTGGAAAACGTTCTTCGGGGCGAAAACT
CTCAAGGATCTTACCGCTGTTGAGATCCAGTTCGATGTAACCCACTCGTGCACCCAACTGATCTTCAGCA
TCTTTTACTTTCACCAGCGTTTCTGGGTGAGCAAAAACAGGAAGGCAAAATGCCGCAAAAAAGGGAATAA
GGGCGACACGGAAATGTTGAATACTCATACTCTTCCTTTTTCAATATTATTGAAGCATTTATCAGGGTTA
TTGTCTCATGAGCGGATACATATTTGAATGTATTTAGAAAAATAAACAAATAGGGGTTCCGCGCACATTT
CCCCGAAAAGTGCCACCTGACGTCGACGGATCGGGAGATCTCCCGATCCCCTATGGTGCACTCTCAGTAC
AATCTGCTCTGATGCCGCATAGTTAAGCCAGTATCTGCTCCCTGCTTGTGTGTTGGAGGTCGCTGAGTAG
TGCGCGAGCAAAATTTAAGCTACAACAAGGCAAGGCTTGACCGACAATTGCATGAAGAATCTGCTTAGGG
TTAGGCGTTTTGCGCTGCTTCGCGATGTACGGGCCAGATATACG
